Addgene plasmid #68073: GalToxBFP
Purpose: mammalian expression of GC localized oxBFP
Depositing lab: Erik Snapp. Depositing organization: Albert Einstein College of Medicine. Publication: A palette of fluorescent proteins optimized for diverse cellular environments. Costantini LM, Baloban M, Markwardt ML, Rizzo M, Guo F, Verkhusha VV, Snapp EL. Nat Commun. 2015 Jul 9;6:7670. doi: 10.1038/ncomms8670. PubMed 26158227.
Backbone
  Vector backbone: oxBFP
  Backbone manufacturer: Snapp lab, Addgene Plasmid 68063
  Vector type: Mammalian Expression
Growth in bacteria
  Bacterial resistance: Kanamycin, 50 μg/mL
  Growth temperature: 37°C
  Growth strain: DH5alpha
  Copy number: High Copy
Gene/Insert
  Gene/Insert name: GalT signal anchor transmembrane domain (alt name: 1,4-galactosyltransferase)
  Species: unknown
  Promoter: CMV
  Tag / fusion protein: moxBFP (C terminal on backbone)
  Cloning method: Unknown
  Sequencing primers: 5′ CMV-F; 3′ EGFP-N
Terms and licenses: Academic/Nonprofit Terms; Industry Terms: Not Available to Industry
How to cite: GalToxBFP was a gift from Erik Snapp (Addgene plasmid # 68073 ; http://n2t.net/addgene:68073 ; RRID:Addgene_68073)
