[The description below was written by a language model from this plasmid's Addgene catalogue record and pLannotate feature annotations shown in this document.]
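Description:
GalToxBFP is a 4.9 kb mammalian expression plasmid that produces a Golgi complex-localized blue fluorescent protein. It was built on the depositing lab's oxBFP vector, whose feature layout resembles an N1-type fluorescent protein fusion plasmid. It replicates in E. coli at high copy from a ColE1/pUC-type origin and also carries an f1 phage origin. Selection relies on one NeoR/KanR (Tn5 aminoglycoside phosphotransferase) cassette preceded by both a bacterial bla promoter and the SV40 enhancer/early promoter, and terminated by the HSV TK polyadenylation signal. This arrangement gives kanamycin resistance in bacteria and should allow G418 selection of stably transfected mammalian cells. The short ble, bGH poly(A) and large T antigen fragments in the annotation are most likely residual backbone sequence or partial matches, not functional elements.

The payload is driven by the human CMV immediate early enhancer and promoter. Downstream, flanked by remnants of the multiple cloning site, is a roughly 180 bp fragment of beta-1,4-galactosyltransferase 1 (B4GALT1). The catalogue describes it as the GalT signal anchor transmembrane domain and lists the species as unknown, although the annotation matches the human protein. This type II membrane anchor is a standard Golgi retention signal. It is fused upstream of oxBFP (called moxBFP in the tag field), so the fluorescent protein sits at the C terminus of the fusion, which for a type II anchor would place it in the Golgi lumen. An SV40 poly(A) signal ends the transcript. oxBFP is an Aequorea-derived blue protein from a palette optimized for diverse cellular environments. The construct serves as a blue Golgi marker for imaging in transfected mammalian cells.
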