Features (pLannotate 1.2.2; 17 found; start..end, strand, type, name):
      1..304     +  enhancer       CMV enhancer: human cytomegalovirus immediate early enhancer
    305..508     +  promoter       CMV promoter: human cytomegalovirus (CMV) immediate early promoter
    531..561     +  misc_feature   MCS (fragment): multiple cloning site
    568..750     +  CDS            B4GALT1 (fragment): B4GT1_HUMAN - Also known as GGTB2. Experimental evidence at protein level: Swiss-Prot protein existence level 1. [Processed beta-1,4-galactosyltransferase 1]: The cell surface form functions as a recognition molecule during a variety of cell to cell and cell to matrix interactions, as those occurring during development and egg fertilization, by binding to specific oligosaccharide ligands on opposing cells or in the extracellular matrix. From Homo sapiens (Human).
    745..776     +  misc_feature   MCS (fragment): multiple cloning site
    790..1506    +  CDS            oxBFP: oxBFP is a basic (constitutively fluorescent) blue fluorescent protein published in 2015, derived from Aequorea victoria.
   1525..1608    +  CDS            large T antigen (fragment): large T antigen from SV40 (simian virus 40)
   1631..1752    +  polyA_signal   SV40 poly(A) signal: SV40 polyadenylation signal
   1786..2214    -  rep_origin     f1 ori (sequence partly withheld): f1 bacteriophage origin of replication; arrow indicates direction of (+) strand synthesis
   2241..2345    +  promoter       AmpR promoter: bla
   2347..2704    +  promoter       SV40 promoter: SV40 enhancer and early promoter
   2739..3533    +  CDS            NeoR/KanR: aminoglycoside phosphotransferase from Tn5; aph(3')-II (or nptII); confers resistance to neomycin, kanamycin, and G418 (Geneticin®)
   3554..3706    +  CDS            ble (fragment): BLE_KLEPN - Experimental evidence at protein level: Swiss-Prot protein existence level 1. Binding protein with a strong affinity to the bleomycin family of antibiotics. Binds to CL990; an antimitotic-antibiotic compound. From Klebsiella pneumoniae.
   3765..3812    +  polyA_signal   HSV TK poly(A) signal: herpes simplex virus thymidine kinase polyadenylation signal (Cole and Stacy, 1985)
   3903..3919    -  polyA_signal   bGH poly(A) signal (fragment): bovine growth hormone polyadenylation signal
   4141..4729    +  rep_origin     ori: high-copy-number ColE1/pMB1/pBR322/pUC origin of replication
   4844..4903    +  enhancer       CMV enhancer (fragment): human cytomegalovirus immediate early enhancer
>Addgene plasmid #68073 | GalToxBFP | addgene full sequence | sequence record 258728 | Addgene NGS Result
CGTTACATAACTTACGGTAAATGGCCCGCCTGGCTGACCGCCCAACGACCCCCGCCCATTGACGTCAATA
ATGACGTATGTTCCCATAGTAACGCCAATAGGGACTTTCCATTGACGTCAATGGGTGGAGTATTTACGGT
AAACTGCCCACTTGGCAGTACATCAAGTGTATCATATGCCAAGTACGCCCCCTATTGACGTCAATGACGG
TAAATGGCCCGCCTGGCATTATGCCCAGTACATGACCTTATGGGACTTTCCTACTTGGCAGTACATCTAC
GTATTAGTCATCGCTATTACCATGGTGATGCGGTTTTGGCAGTACATCAATGGGCGTGGATAGCGGTTTG
ACTCACGGGGATTTCCAAGTCTCCACCCCATTGACGTCAATGGGAGTTTGTTTTGGCACCAAAATCAACG
GGACTTTCCAAAATGTCGTAACAACTCCGCCCCATTGACGCAAATGGGCGGTAGGCGTGTACGGTGGGAG
GTCTATATAAGCAGAGCTGGTTTAGTGAACCGTCAGATCCGCTAGCGCTACCGGACTCAGATCTCGAGCT
CGCCACCATGAGGCTTCGGGAGCCGCTCCTGAGCGGCAGCGCCGCGATGCCAGGCGCGTCCCTACAGCGG
GCCTGCCGCCTGCTCGTGGCCGTCTGCGCTCTGCACCTTGGCGTCACCCTCGTTTACTACCTGGCTGGCC
GCGACCTGAGCCGCCTGCCCCAACTGGTCGGAGTCTCCACACCGCTGCAGTCGACGGTACCGCGGGCCCG
GGATCCACCGGTCGCCACCATGGTGAGCAAGGGCGAGGAGCTGTTCACCGGGGTGGTGCCCATCCTGGTC
GAGCTGGACGGCGACGTAAACGGCCACAAGTTCAGCGTGAGGGGCGAGGGCGAGGGCGATGCCACCAACG
GCAAGCTGACCCTGAAGTTCATCAGTACTACCGGCAAGCTGCCCGTGCCCTGGCCCACCCTCGTGACCAC
CCTGAGCCACGGCGTGCAGGTGTTCGCCCGCTACCCCGACCACATGAAGCAGCACGACTTCTTCAAGTCC
GCCATGCCCGAAGGCTACGTCCAGGAGCGCACCATCTTCTTCAAGGACGACGGCACCTACAAGACCCGCG
CCGAGGTGAAGTTCGAGGGCGACACCCTGGTGAACCGCATCGAGCTGAAGGGCGTCGACTTCAAGGAGGA
CGGCAACATCCTGGGGCACAAGCTGGAGTACAACTTCAACAGCCACAACATCTATATCATGGCCGTCAAG
CAGAAGAACGGCATCAAGGCCAACTTCAAGATCCGCCACAACGTGGAGGACGGCAGCGTGCAGCTCGCCG
ACCACTACCAGCAGAACACCCCCATCGGCGACGGCCCCGTGCTGCTGCCCGACAGCCACTACCTGAGCAC
CCAGTCCGTGCTGAGCAAAGACCCCAACGAGAAGCGCGATCACATGGTCCTGCTGGAGTTCCGCACCGCC
GCCGGGATCACTCTCGGCATGGACGAGCTGTACAAGTAAGCGGCCGCGACTCTAGATCATAATCAGCCAT
ACCACATTTGTAGAGGTTTTACTTGCTTTAAAAAACCTCCCACACCTCCCCCTGAACCTGAAACATAAAA
TGAATGCAATTGTTGTTGTTAACTTGTTTATTGCAGCTTATAATGGTTACAAATAAAGCAATAGCATCAC
AAATTTCACAAATAAAGCATTTTTTTCACTGCATTCTAGTTGTGGTTTGTCCAAACTCATCAATGTATCT
TAAGGCGTAAATTGTAAGCGTTAATATTTTGTTAAAATTCGCGTTAAATTTTTGTTAAATCAGCTCATTT
TTTAACCAATAGGCCGAAATCGGCAAAATCCCTTATAAATCAAAAGAATAGACCGAGATAGGGT
[37 nt withheld, positions 1885-1921]
AAAGAACGTGGACTCCAACGTCAAAGG
[49 nt withheld, positions 1949-1997]
T
[91 nt withheld, positions 1999-2089]
G
[124 nt withheld, positions 2091-2214]
CAGGTGGCACTTTTCGGGGAAATGTGCGCGGAACCCCTATTTGTTTATTTTTCTAAATACATTCAAATAT
GTATCCGCTCATGAGACAATAACCCTGATAAATGCTTCAATAATATTGAAAAAGGAAGAGTCCTGAGGCG
GAAAGAACCAGCTGTGGAATGTGTGTCAGTTAGGGTGTGGAAAGTCCCCAGGCTCCCCAGCAGGCAGAAG
TATGCAAAGCATGCATCTCAATTAGTCAGCAACCAGGTGTGGAAAGTCCCCAGGCTCCCCAGCAGGCAGA
AGTATGCAAAGCATGCATCTCAATTAGTCAGCAACCATAGTCCCGCCCCTAACTCCGCCCATCCCGCCCC
TAACTCCGCCCAGTTCCGCCCATTCTCCGCCCCATGGCTGACTAATTTTTTTTATTTATGCAGAGGCCGA
GGCCGCCTCGGCCTCTGAGCTATTCCAGAAGTAGTGAGGAGGCTTTTTTGGAGGCCTAGGCTTTTGCAAA
GATCGATCAAGAGACAGGATGAGGATCGTTTCGCATGATTGAACAAGATGGATTGCACGCAGGTTCTCCG
GCCGCTTGGGTGGAGAGGCTATTCGGCTATGACTGGGCACAACAGACAATCGGCTGCTCTGATGCCGCCG
TGTTCCGGCTGTCAGCGCAGGGGCGCCCGGTTCTTTTTGTCAAGACCGACCTGTCCGGTGCCCTGAATGA
ACTGCAAGACGAGGCAGCGCGGCTATCGTGGCTGGCCACGACGGGCGTTCCTTGCGCAGCTGTGCTCGAC
GTTGTCACTGAAGCGGGAAGGGACTGGCTGCTATTGGGCGAAGTGCCGGGGCAGGATCTCCTGTCATCTC
ACCTTGCTCCTGCCGAGAAAGTATCCATCATGGCTGATGCAATGCGGCGGCTGCATACGCTTGATCCGGC
TACCTGCCCATTCGACCACCAAGCGAAACATCGCATCGAGCGAGCACGTACTCGGATGGAAGCCGGTCTT
GTCGATCAGGATGATCTGGACGAAGAGCATCAGGGGCTCGCGCCAGCCGAACTGTTCGCCAGGCTCAAGG
CGAGCATGCCCGACGGCGAGGATCTCGTCGTGACCCATGGCGATGCCTGCTTGCCGAATATCATGGTGGA
AAATGGCCGCTTTTCTGGATTCATCGACTGTGGCCGGCTGGGTGTGGCGGACCGCTATCAGGACATAGCG
TTGGCTACCCGTGATATTGCTGAAGAGCTTGGCGGCGAATGGGCTGACCGCTTCCTCGTGCTTTACGGTA
TCGCCGCTCCCGATTCGCAGCGCATCGCCTTCTATCGCCTTCTTGACGAGTTCTTCTGAGCGGGACTCTG
GGGTTCGAAATGACCGACCAAGCGACGCCCAACCTGCCATCACGAGATTTCGATTCCACCGCCGCCTTCT
ATGAAAGGTTGGGCTTCGGAATCGTTTTCCGGGACGCCGGCTGGATGATCCTCCAGCGCGGGGATCTCAT
GCTGGAGTTCTTCGCCCACCCTAGGGGGAGGCTAACTGAAACACGGAAGGAGACAATACCGGAAGGAACC
CGCGCTATGACGGCAATAAAAAGACAGAATAAAACGCACGGTGTTGGGTCGTTTGTTCATAAACGCGGGG
TTCGGTCCCAGGGCTGGCACTCTGTCGATACCCCACCGAGACCCCATTGGGGCCAATACGCCCGCGTTTC
TTCCTTTTCCCCACCCCACCCCCCAAGTTCGGGTGAAGGCCCAGGGCTCGCAGCCAACGTCGGGGCGGCA
GGCCCTGCCATAGCCTCAGGTTACTCATATATACTTTAGATTGATTTAAAACTTCATTTTTAATTTAAAA
GGATCTAGGTGAAGATCCTTTTTGATAATCTCATGACCAAAATCCCTTAACGTGAGTTTTCGTTCCACTG
AGCGTCAGACCCCGTAGAAAAGATCAAAGGATCTTCTTGAGATCCTTTTTTTCTGCGCGTAATCTGCTGC
TTGCAAACAAAAAAACCACCGCTACCAGCGGTGGTTTGTTTGCCGGATCAAGAGCTACCAACTCTTTTTC
CGAAGGTAACTGGCTTCAGCAGAGCGCAGATACCAAATACTGTTCTTCTAGTGTAGCCGTAGTTAGGCCA
CCACTTCAAGAACTCTGTAGCACCGCCTACATACCTCGCTCTGCTAATCCTGTTACCAGTGGCTGCTGCC
AGTGGCGATAAGTCGTGTCTTACCGGGTTGGACTCAAGACGATAGTTACCGGATAAGGCGCAGCGGTCGG
GCTGAACGGGGGGTTCGTGCACACAGCCCAGCTTGGAGCGAACGACCTACACCGAACTGAGATACCTACA
GCGTGAGCTATGAGAAAGCGCCACGCTTCCCGAAGGGAGAAAGGCGGACAGGTATCCGGTAAGCGGCAGG
GTCGGAACAGGAGAGCGCACGAGGGAGCTTCCAGGGGGAAACGCCTGGTATCTTTATAGTCCTGTCGGGT
TTCGCCACCTCTGACTTGAGCGTCGATTTTTGTGATGCTCGTCAGGGGGGCGGAGCCTATGGAAAAACGC
CAGCAACGCGGCCTTTTTACGGTTCCTGGCCTTTTGCTGGCCTTTTGCTCACATGTTCTTTCCTGCGTTA
TCCCCTGATTCTGTGGATAACCGTATTACCGCCATGCATTAGTTATTAATAGTAATCAATTACGGGGTCA
TTAGTTCATAGCCCATATATGGAGTTCCG
