>Addgene plasmid #68073 | GalToxBFP | addgene partial sequence | sequence record 121651 | CMV-F 5'-CGCAAATGGGCGGTAGGCGTG-3'
TCAGATCCGCTAGCGCTACCGGACTCAGATCTCGAGCTCGCCACCATGAGGCTTCGGGAGCCGCTCCTGA
GCGGCAGCGCCGCGATGCCAGGCGCGTCCCTACAGCGGGCCTGCCGCCTGCTCGTGGCCGTCTGCGCTCT
GCACCTTGGCGTCACCCTCGTTTACTACCTGGCTGGCCGCGACCTGAGCCGCCTGCCCCAACTGGTCGGA
GTCTCCACACCGCTGCAGTCGACGGTACCGCGGGCCCGGGATCCACCGGTCGCCACCATGGTGAGCAAGG
GCGAGGAGCTGTTCACCGGGGTGGTGCCCATCCTGGTCGAGCTGGACGGCGACGTAAACGGCCACAAGTT
CAGCGTGAGGGGCGAGGGCGAGGGCGATGCCACCAACGGCAAGCTGACCCTGAAGTTCATCAGTACTACC
GGCAAGCTGCCCGTGCCCTGGCCCACCCTCGTGACCACCCTGAGCCACGGCGTGCAGGTGTTCGCCCGCT
ACCCCGACCACATGAAGCAGCACGACTTCTTCAAGTCCGCCATGCCCGAAGGCTACGTCCAGGAGCGCAC
CATCTTCTTCAAGGACGACGGCACCTACAAGACCCGCGCCGAGGTGAAGTTCGAGGGCGACACCCTGGTG
AACCGCATCGAGCTGAAGGGCGTCGACTTCAAGGAGGACGGCAACATCCTGGGGCACAAGCTGGAGTACA
ACTTCAACAGCCACAACATCTATATCATGGCCGTCAAGCAGAAGAACGGCATCAAGGCCAACTTCAAGAT
CCGCCACAACGTGGAGGACGGCAGCGTGCAGCTCGCCGACCACTACCAGCAGAACACC
