>Addgene plasmid #68073 | GalToxBFP | addgene partial sequence | sequence record 121704 | EGFP-N 5'-CGTCGCCGTCCAGCTCGACCAG-3'
CCATGGTGGCGACCGGTGGATCCCGGGCCCGCGGTACCGTCGACTGCAGCGGTGTGGAGACTCCGACCAG
TTGGGGCAGGCGGCTCAGGTCGCGGCCAGCCAGGTAGTAAACGAGGGTGACGCCAAGGTGCAGAGCGCAG
ACGGCCACGAGCAGGCGGCAGGCCCGCTGTAGGGACGCGCCTGGCATCGCGGCGCTGCCGCTCAGGAGCG
GCTCCCGAAGCCTCATGGTGGCGAGCTCGAGATCTGAGTCCGGTAGCGCTAGCGGATCTGACGGTTCACT
AAACCAGCTCTGCTTATATAGACCTCCCACCGTACACGCCTACCGCCCATTTGCGTCAATGGGGCGGAGT
TGTTACGACATTTTGGAAAGTCCCGTTGATTTTGGTGCCAAAACAAACTCCCATTGACGTCAATGGGGTG
GAGACTTGGAAATCCCCGTGAGTCAAACCGCTATCCACGCCCATTGATGTACTGCCAAAACCGCATCACC
ATGGTAATAGCGATGACTAATACGTAGATGTACTGCCAAGTAGGAAAGTCCCATAAGGTCATGTACTGGG
CATAATGCCAGGCGGGCCATTTACCGTCATTGACGTCAATAGGGGGCGTACTTGGCATATGATACACTTG
ATGTACTGCCAAGTGGGCAGTTTACCGTAAATACTCCACCCATTGACGTCAATGGAAAGTCCCTATTGGC
GTTACTATGGGAACATACGTCATTATTGACGTCAATGGGCGGGGGTCGTTGGGCGGTCAGCCAGGCGGGC
CATTTACCGTAAGTTATGTAACGCGGAACTCCATATATGGGCTATGAACTAATGACCCCGTAATTGATTA
CTATTAATAACTAATGCATGGCGGTAATACGGTTATCC
