>Addgene plasmid #68073 | GalToxBFP | depositor partial sequence | sequence record 122646 | GalToxBFP sequence 979 bps
GCTAGCGCTACCGGACTCAGATCTCGAGCTCGCCACCATGAGGCTTCGGGAGCCGCTCCTGAGCGGCAGC
GCCGCGATGCCAGGCGCGTCCCTACAGCGGGCCTGCCGCCTGCTCGTGGCCGTCTGCGCTCTGCACCTTG
GCGTCACCCTCGTTTACTACCTGGCTGGCCGCGACCTGAGCCGCCTGCCCCAACTGGTCGGAGTCTCCAC
ACCGCTGCAGTCGACGGTACCGCGGGCCCGGGATCCACCGGTCGCCACCATGGTGAGCAAGGGCGAGGAG
CTGTTCACCGGGGTGGTGCCCATCCTGGTCGAGCTGGACGGCGACGTAAACGGCCACAAGTTCAGCGTGA
GGGGCGAGGGCGAGGGCGATGCCACCAACGGCAAGCTGACCCTGAAGTTCATCAGTACTACCGGCAAGCT
GCCCGTGCCCTGGCCCACCCTCGTGACCACCCTGAGCCACGGCGTGCAGGTGTTCGCCCGCTACCCCGAC
CACATGAAGCAGCACGACTTCTTCAAGTCCGCCATGCCCGAAGGCTACGTCCAGGAGCGCACCATCTTCT
TCAAGGACGACGGCACCTACAAGACCCGCGCCGAGGTGAAGTTCGAGGGCGACACCCTGGTGAACCGCAT
CGAGCTGAAGGGCGTCGACTTCAAGGAGGACGGCAACATCCTGGGGCACAAGCTGGAGTACAACTTCAAC
AGCCACAACATCTATATCATGGCCGTCAAGCAGAAGAACGGCATCAAGGCCAACTTCAAGATCCGCCACA
ACGTGGAGGACGGCAGCGTGCAGCTCGCCGACCACTACCAGCAGAACACCCCCATCGGCGACGGCCCCGT
GCTGCTGCCCGACAGCCACTACCTGAGCACCCAGTCCGTGCTGAGCAAAGACCCCAACGAGAAGCGCGAT
CACATGGTCCTGCTGGAGTTCCGCACCGCCGCCGGGATCACTCTCGGCATGGACGAGCTGTACAAGTAA
